>Addgene plasmid #229595 | pmNeonGreen-NUP98 | addgene full sequence | sequence record 478807 | Addgene NGS Result
TAGTTATTAATAGTAATCAATTACGGGGTCATTAGTTCATAGCCCATATATGGAGTTCCGCGTTACATAA
CTTACGGTAAATGGCCCGCCTGGCTGACCGCCCAACGACCCCCGCCCATTGACGTCAATAATGACGTATG
TTCCCATAGTAACGCCAATAGGGACTTTCCATTGACGTCAATGGGTGGAGTATTTACGGTAAACTGCCCA
CTTGGCAGTACATCAAGTGTATCATATGCCAAGTACGCCCCCTATTGACGTCAATGACGGTAAATGGCCC
GCCTGGCATTATGCCCAGTACATGACCTTATGGGACTTTCCTACTTGGCAGTACATCTACGTATTAGTCA
TCGCTATTACCATGGTGATGCGGTTTTGGCAGTACATCAATGGGCGTGGATAGCGGTTTGACTCACGGGG
ATTTCCAAGTCTCCACCCCATTGACGTCAATGGGAGTTTGTTTTGGCACCAAAATCAACGGGACTTTCCA
AAATGTCGTAACAACTCCGCCCCATTGACGCAAATGGGCGGTAGGCGTGTACGGTGGGAGGTCTATATAA
GCAGAGCTGGTTTAGTGAACCGTCAGATCCGCTAGCGCTACCGGTCGCCACCATGGTGAGCAAGGGCGAG
GAGGATAACATGGCCTCTCTCCCAGCGACACATGAGTTACACATCTTTGGCTCCATCAACGGTGTGGACT
TTGACATGGTGGGTCAGGGCACCGGCAATCCAAATGATGGTTATGAGGAGTTAAACCTGAAGTCCACCAA
GGGTGACCTCCAGTTCTCCCCCTGGATTCTGGTCCCTCATATCGGGTATGGCTTCCATCAGTACCTGCCC
TACCCTGACGGGATGTCGCCTTTCCAGGCCGCCATGGTAGATGGCTCCGGCTACCAAGTCCATCGCACAA
TGCAGTTTGAAGATGGTGCCTCCCTTACTGTTAACTACCGCTACACCTACGAGGGAAGCCACATCAAAGG
AGAGGCCCAGGTGAAGGGGACTGGTTTCCCTGCTGACGGTCCTGTGATGACCAACTCGCTGACCGCTGCG
GACTGGTGCAGGTCGAAGAAGACTTACCCCAACGACAAAACCATCATCAGTACCTTTAAGTGGAGTTACA
CCACGGGAAATGGCAAGCGCTACCGGAGCACTGCGCGGACCACCTACACCTTTGCCAAGCCAATGGCGGC
TAACTATCTGAAGAACCAGCCGATGTACGTGTTCCGTAAGACGGAGCTCAAGCACTCCAAGACCGAGCTC
AACTTCAAGGAGTGGCAAAAGGCCTTTACCGATGTGATGGGCATGGACGAGCTGTACAAGTCCGGCCGGA
CTCAGATCTCGAGCATGTTTAACAAATCATTTGGAACACCCTTTGGGGGTGGCACAGGTGGCTTTGGCAC
AACTTCAACATTTGGACAGAATACTGGCTTTGGCACTACTAGTGGAGGGGCATTTGGAACATCTGCATTT
GGTTCTAGCAACAATACTGGAGGCCTCTTTGGAAATTCACAGACTAAACCAGGAGGATTGTTTGGAACCA
GTTCATTTAGCCAGCCAGCTACCTCCACAAGCACTGGCTTTGGGTTTGGTACGTCAACAGGAACAGCAAA
TACCTTGTTTGGAACTGCAAGCACAGGGACCAGTCTCTTCTCATCCCAAAACAATGCCTTTGCACAAAAT
AAACCAACTGGCTTTGGCAATTTTGGAACCAGTACTAGCAGTGGAGGACTCTTTGGAACCACAAATACCA
CCTCTAATCCTTTTGGCAGCACATCTGGCTCCCTCTTTGGGCCAAGTAGTTTTACAGCTGCTCCTACTGG
GACTACTATTAAATTTAACCCTCCAACTGGTACAGATACTATGGTCAAAGCTGGAGTTAGCACTAACATA
AGTACCAAGCACCAGTGTATTACTGCTATGAAAGAATATGAAAGCAAGTCACTAGAGGAACTTCGTTTAG
AGGATTATCAGGCTAACAGGAAGGGCCCACAGAACCAGGTGGGAGCAGGTACCACAACTGGCTTGTTTGG
GTCTTCTCCAGCCACTTCCAGCGCAACAGGACTCTTCAGCTCCTCCACCACTAATTCAGGCTTTGCATAT
GGTCAGAACAAAACTGCCTTTGGAACTAGTACAACTGGATTTGGAACAAATCCAGGTGGTCTCTTTGGCC
AACAGAATCAGCAGACTACCAGCCTCTTCAGCAAACCATTTGGCCAGGCTACAACCACCCAGAACACTGG
CTTTTCCTTTGGTAATACCAGCACCATAGGACAGCCAAGCACCAACACCATGGGATTATTTGGAGTAACC
CAAGCCTCACAGCCTGGAGGTCTTTTTGGGACAGCTACAAACACCAGCACTGGGACAGCATTTGGAACAG
GAACAGGTCTCTTTGGGCAGACCAATACTGGATTTGGTGCTGTTGGTTCGACCCTGTTTGGCAATAACAA
GCTTACTACATTTGGAAGCAGCACAACCAGTGCACCTTCATTTGGTACAACCAGTGGCGGGCTCTTTGGT
AACAAACCAACCCTGACTTTAGGAACCAATACAAACACTTCTAATTTTGGTTTTGGCACAAATACCAGTG
GGAATAGTATTTTTGGAAGTAAACCAGCACCTGGGACTCTTGGAACTGGGCTTGGTGCAGGATTTGGAAC
AGCTCTTGGTGCTGGACAGGCATCTTTGTTTGGGAACAACCAACCTAAGATTGGAGGGCCTCTTGGTACA
GGAGCCTTTGGGGCCCCTGGATTTAATACTACGACAGCCACTTTGGGCTTTGGAGCCCCCCAGGCCCCAG
TAGCTTTGACAGATCCAAATGCTTCTGCTGCCCAGCAGGCTGTTCTCCAGCAGCACATCAATAGTCTAAC
ATACTCACCTTTTGGAGACTCTCCTCTCTTCCGGAATCCGATGTCAGACCCTAAGAAGAAGGAAGAGAGA
TTGAAACCAACAAATCCAGCAGCCCAGAAGGCTCTTACTACACCTACTCATTATAAACTGACACCCCGCC
CTGCCACTAGAGTCCGGCCAAAGGCTTTACAAACAACAGGCACAGCCAAGTCACATCTCTTTGATGGGCT
GGATGACGATGAACCATCCCTAGCCAATGGAGCATTCATGCCCAAGAAGAGCATTAAGAAGTTGGTTTTG
AAGAACCTTAATAATAGCAATCTCTTTTCTCCTGTTAATCGTGATTCAGAAAATCTAGCTTCACCATCTG
AATATCCAGAAAATGGAGAGAGATTTAGTTTCCTAAGCAAACCTGTTGATGAGAATCACCAGCAGGATGG
AGATGAAGATTCCCTTGTTTCACATTTTTATACTAACCCTATTGCCAAACCTATTCCTCAAACCCCAGAA
AGTGCTGGAAATAAACACAGCAACAGCAACAGTGTGGATGATACCATTGTTGCATTAAACATGCGTGCTG
CTTTGCGAAATGGGCTGGAAGGAAGCAGTGAAGAAACGTCTTTTCATGATGAGTCACTTCAGGATGACCG
AGAAGAAATAGAAAATAATTCTTACCAT
[456 nt withheld, positions 3529-3984]
TCTAAGTATGGCCTTCAGGATTCTGATGAAGAGGAGGAGGAGCATCCGTCTAAAACTAGTACAAAGAAGT
TGAAGACTGCTCCTTTGCCTCCTGCAAGCCAGACTACGCCCTTGCAGATGGCTCTTAATGGCAAACCTGC
ACCTCCACCTCAGGTAGAGAAAAAAGGACAGTGAGGATCCACCGGATCTAGATAACTGATCATAATCAGC
CATACCACATTTGTAGAGGTTTTACTTGCTTTAAAAAACCTCCCACACCTCCCCCTGAACCTGAAACATA
AAATGAATGCAATTGTTGTTGTTAACTTGTTTATTGCAGCTTATAATGGTTACAAATAAAGCAATAGCAT
CACAAATTTCACAAATAAAGCATTTTTTTCACTGCATTCTAGTTGTGGTTTGTCCAAACTCATCAATGTA
TCTTAACGCGTAAATTGTAAGCGTTAATATTTTGTTAAAATTCGCGTTAAATTTTTGTTAAATCAGCTCA
TTTTTTAACCAATAGGCCGAAATCGGCAAAATCCCTTATAAATCAAAAGAATAGACCGAGATAGGGT
[37 nt withheld, positions 4542-4578]
AAAGAACGTGGACTCCAACGTCAAAGG
[49 nt withheld, positions 4606-4654]
T
[91 nt withheld, positions 4656-4746]
G
[124 nt withheld, positions 4748-4871]
CAGGTGGCACTTTTCGGGGAAATGTGCGCGGAACCCCTATTTGTTTATTTTTCTAAATACATTCAAATAT
GTATCCGCTCATGAGACAATAACCCTGATAAATGCTTCAATAATATTGAAAAAGGAAGAGTCCTGAGGCG
GAAAGAACCAGCTGTGGAATGTGTGTCAGTTAGGGTGTGGAAAGTCCCCAGGCTCCCCAGCAGGCAGAAG
TATGCAAAGCATGCATCTCAATTAGTCAGCAACCAGGTGTGGAAAGTCCCCAGGCTCCCCAGCAGGCAGA
AGTATGCAAAGCATGCATCTCAATTAGTCAGCAACCATAGTCCCGCCCCTAACTCCGCCCATCCCGCCCC
TAACTCCGCCCAGTTCCGCCCATTCTCCGCCCCATGGCTGACTAATTTTTTTTATTTATGCAGAGGCCGA
GGCCGCCTCGGCCTCTGAGCTATTCCAGAAGTAGTGAGGAGGCTTTTTTGGAGGCCTAGGCTTTTGCAAA
GATCGATCAAGAGACAGGATGAGGATCGTTTCGCATGATTGAACAAGATGGATTGCACGCAGGTTCTCCG
GCCGCTTGGGTGGAGAGGCTATTCGGCTATGACTGGGCACAACAGACAATCGGCTGCTCTGATGCCGCCG
TGTTCCGGCTGTCAGCGCAGGGGCGCCCGGTTCTTTTTGTCAAGACCGACCTGTCCGGTGCCCTGAATGA
ACTGCAAGACGAGGCAGCGCGGCTATCGTGGCTGGCCACGACGGGCGTTCCTTGCGCAGCTGTGCTCGAC
GTTGTCACTGAAGCGGGAAGGGACTGGCTGCTATTGGGCGAAGTGCCGGGGCAGGATCTCCTGTCATCTC
ACCTTGCTCCTGCCGAGAAAGTATCCATCATGGCTGATGCAATGCGGCGGCTGCATACGCTTGATCCGGC
TACCTGCCCATTCGACCACCAAGCGAAACATCGCATCGAGCGAGCACGTACTCGGATGGAAGCCGGTCTT
GTCGATCAGGATGATCTGGACGAAGAGCATCAGGGGCTCGCGCCAGCCGAACTGTTCGCCAGGCTCAAGG
CGAGCATGCCCGACGGCGAGGATCTCGTCGTGACCCATGGCGATGCCTGCTTGCCGAATATCATGGTGGA
AAATGGCCGCTTTTCTGGATTCATCGACTGTGGCCGGCTGGGTGTGGCGGACCGCTATCAGGACATAGCG
TTGGCTACCCGTGATATTGCTGAAGAGCTTGGCGGCGAATGGGCTGACCGCTTCCTCGTGCTTTACGGTA
TCGCCGCTCCCGATTCGCAGCGCATCGCCTTCTATCGCCTTCTTGACGAGTTCTTCTGAGCGGGACTCTG
GGGTTCGAAATGACCGACCAAGCGACGCCCAACCTGCCATCACGAGATTTCGATTCCACCGCCGCCTTCT
ATGAAAGGTTGGGCTTCGGAATCGTTTTCCGGGACGCCGGCTGGATGATCCTCCAGCGCGGGGATCTCAT
GCTGGAGTTCTTCGCCCACCCTAGGGGGAGGCTAACTGAAACACGGAAGGAGACAATACCGGAAGGAACC
CGCGCTATGACGGCAATAAAAAGACAGAATAAAACGCACGGTGTTGGGTCGTTTGTTCATAAACGCGGGG
TTCGGTCCCAGGGCTGGCACTCTGTCGATACCCCACCGAGACCCCATTGGGGCCAATACGCCCGCGTTTC
TTCCTTTTCCCCACCCCACCCCCCAAGTTCGGGTGAAGGCCCAGGGCTCGCAGCCAACGTCGGGGCGGCA
GGCCCTGCCATAGCCTCAGGTTACTCATATATACTTTAGATTGATTTAAAACTTCATTTTTAATTTAAAA
GGATCTAGGTGAAGATCCTTTTTGATAATCTCATGACCAAAATCCCTTAACGTGAGTTTTCGTTCCACTG
AGCGTCAGACCCCGTAGAAAAGATCAAAGGATCTTCTTGAGATCCTTTTTTTCTGCGCGTAATCTGCTGC
TTGCAAACAAAAAAACCACCGCTACCAGCGGTGGTTTGTTTGCCGGATCAAGAGCTACCAACTCTTTTTC
CGAAGGTAACTGGCTTCAGCAGAGCGCAGATACCAAATACTGTTCTTCTAGTGTAGCCGTAGTTAGGCCA
CCACTTCAAGAACTCTGTAGCACCGCCTACATACCTCGCTCTGCTAATCCTGTTACCAGTGGCTGCTGCC
AGTGGCGATAAGTCGTGTCTTACCGGGTTGGACTCAAGACGATAGTTACCGGATAAGGCGCAGCGGTCGG
GCTGAACGGGGGGTTCGTGCACACAGCCCAGCTTGGAGCGAACGACCTACACCGAACTGAGATACCTACA
GCGTGAGCTATGAGAAAGCGCCACGCTTCCCGAAGGGAGAAAGGCGGACAGGTATCCGGTAAGCGGCAGG
GTCGGAACAGGAGAGCGCACGAGGGAGCTTCCAGGGGGAAACGCCTGGTATCTTTATAGTCCTGTCGGGT
TTCGCCACCTCTGACTTGAGCGTCGATTTTTGTGATGCTCGTCAGGGGGGCGGAGCCTATGGAAAAACGC
CAGCAACGCGGCCTTTTTACGGTTCCTGGCCTTTTGCTGGCCTTTTGCTCACATGTTCTTTCCTGCGTTA
TCCCCTGATTCTGTGGATAACCGTATTACCGCCATGCAT
Features (pLannotate 1.2.2; 15 found; start..end, strand, type, name):
     61..364     +  enhancer       CMV enhancer: human cytomegalovirus immediate early enhancer
    365..568     +  promoter       CMV promoter: human cytomegalovirus (CMV) immediate early promoter
    613..1320    +  CDS            mNeonGreen: mNeonGreen is a basic (constitutively fluorescent) green/yellow fluorescent protein published in 2013, derived from Branchiostoma lanceolatum. It is reported to be a very rapidly-maturing monomer with moderate acid sensitivity.
   1326..1344    +  misc_feature   MCS (fragment): multiple cloning site
   1345..4155    +  CDS            NUP98 (fragment) (sequence partly withheld): NUP98_HUMAN - Also known as ADAR2. Experimental evidence at protein level: Swiss-Prot protein existence level 1. (Microbial infection) Binds HIV-1 capsid-nucleocapsid (HIV-1 CA-NC) complexes and may thereby promote the integration of the virus in the host nucleus (in vitro) (PubMed:23523133). Binding affinity to HIV-1 CA-NC complexes bearing the capsid change ASN-74-ASP is reduced (in vitro) (PubMed:23523133). From Homo sapiens (Human).
   4181..4265    +  CDS            large T antigen (fragment): large T antigen from SV40 (simian virus 40)
   4288..4409    +  polyA_signal   SV40 poly(A) signal: SV40 polyadenylation signal
   4443..4871    -  rep_origin     f1 ori (sequence partly withheld): f1 bacteriophage origin of replication; arrow indicates direction of (+) strand synthesis
   4898..5002    +  promoter       AmpR promoter: bla
   5004..5361    +  promoter       SV40 promoter: SV40 enhancer and early promoter
   5396..6190    +  CDS            NeoR/KanR: aminoglycoside phosphotransferase from Tn5; aph(3')-II (or nptII); confers resistance to neomycin, kanamycin, and G418 (Geneticin®)
   6211..6363    +  CDS            ble (fragment): BLE_KLEPN - Experimental evidence at protein level: Swiss-Prot protein existence level 1. Binding protein with a strong affinity to the bleomycin family of antibiotics. Binds to CL990; an antimitotic-antibiotic compound. From Klebsiella pneumoniae.
   6422..6469    +  polyA_signal   HSV TK poly(A) signal: herpes simplex virus thymidine kinase polyadenylation signal (Cole and Stacy, 1985)
   6560..6576    -  polyA_signal   bGH poly(A) signal (fragment): bovine growth hormone polyadenylation signal
   6798..7386    +  rep_origin     ori: high-copy-number ColE1/pMB1/pBR322/pUC origin of replication
