[The description below was written by a language model from this plasmid's Addgene catalogue record and pLannotate feature annotations shown in this document.]
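Description:
pmNeonGreen-NUP98 is a mammalian expression plasmid of about 7.5 kb, recorded as built on a pN1 backbone, that produces the green/yellow fluorescent protein mNeonGreen fused to the human nucleoporin NUP98. The human cytomegalovirus immediate early enhancer and promoter drive transcription. The mNeonGreen coding sequence comes first, followed by a short remnant of the multiple cloning site that serves as a linker. The NUP98 coding region follows, placing the fluorescent protein at the N-terminus of the fusion. The annotation tool marks the NUP98 region as a fragment of the reference protein entry, so it may not cover the whole reference sequence. The catalogue lists only mNeonGreen as the insert, and it does not state which NUP98 isoform or boundaries were used. An SV40 polyadenylation signal terminates the transcript. The small large T antigen fragment annotated just upstream of it is probably part of that SV40-derived terminator region rather than a functional element.

The plasmid replicates in E. coli from a high-copy ColE1/pUC-type origin and also carries an f1 phage origin. Its single NeoR/KanR gene, an aminoglycoside phosphotransferase from Tn5, sits behind tandem bacterial (bla) and SV40 early promoters and ends with an HSV TK polyadenylation signal. This arrangement gives kanamycin resistance in bacteria and allows G418 selection in mammalian cells. The short ble and bGH poly(A) fragments appear to be backbone remnants.

NUP98 is a component of the nuclear pore complex, so the fusion is suited to labelling the nuclear envelope and pores in transfected cells. The plasmid was deposited alongside work describing a StayGold-derived monomeric green fluorescent protein, so it may have served as an mNeonGreen comparison construct, although the record does not say so.
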