Addgene plasmid #229595: pmNeonGreen-NUP98
Purpose: Expresses mNeonGreen -NUP98 in mammalian cells
Depositing lab: Kiryl Piatkevich. Depositing organization: Westlake University. Publication: Bright and stable monomeric green fluorescent protein derived from StayGold. Zhang H, Lesnov GD, Subach OM, Zhang W, Kuzmicheva TP, Vlaskina AV, Samygina VR, Chen L, Ye X, Nikolaeva AY, Gabdulkhakov A, Papadaki S, Qin W, Borshchevskiy V, Perfilov MM, Gavrikov AS, Drobizhev M, Mishin AS, Piatkevich KD, Subach FV. Nat Methods. 2024 Apr;21(4):657-665. doi: 10.1038/s41592-024-02203-y. Epub 2024 Feb 26. PubMed 38409224.
Backbone
  Vector backbone: pN1
  Vector type: Mammalian Expression
Growth in bacteria
  Bacterial resistance: Kanamycin, 50 μg/mL
  Growth temperature: 37°C
  Growth strain: DH5alpha
  Copy number: High Copy
Gene/Insert
  Gene/Insert name: mNeonGreen
  Species: Synthetic
  Cloning method: Ligation Independent Cloning
Terms and licenses: Academic/Nonprofit Terms; Industry Terms: Not Available to Industry
How to cite: pmNeonGreen-NUP98 was a gift from Kiryl Piatkevich (Addgene plasmid # 229595 ; http://n2t.net/addgene:229595 ; RRID:Addgene_229595)
